Addgene plasmid #37555: pRS306:VN
Depositing lab: Wei-Lih Lee. Depositing organization: University of Massachusetts, Amherst. Publication: Quantitative analysis of Pac1/LIS1-mediated dynein targeting: Implications for regulation of dynein activity in budding yeast. Markus SM, Plevock KM, St Germain BJ, Punch JJ, Meaden CW, Lee WL. Cytoskeleton (Hoboken). 2011 Mar;68(3):157-74. doi: 10.1002/cm.20502. Epub 2011 Feb 3. PubMed 21294277.
Backbone
  Vector backbone: pRS306
  Backbone size w/o insert (bp): 4381
  Total vector size (bp): 4874
  Vector type: Bacterial Expression
  Selectable markers: URA3
Growth in bacteria
  Bacterial resistance: Ampicillin, 100 μg/mL
  Growth temperature: 37°C
  Growth strain: DH5alpha
  Copy number: High Copy
Gene/Insert
  Gene/Insert name: Venus N-term (aa 1-272)
  Species: jellyfish Aequorea victoria
  Insert size (bp): 571
  Cloning method: Restriction Enzyme; 5′ cloning site XhoI (not destroyed); 3′ cloning site NotI (not destroyed)
  Sequencing primers: 5′ N/A; 3′ N/A
Terms and licenses: Academic/Nonprofit Terms; Industry Terms: Not Available to Industry
How to cite: pRS306:VN was a gift from Wei-Lih Lee (Addgene plasmid # 37555 ; http://n2t.net/addgene:37555 ; RRID:Addgene_37555)
