[The description below was written by a language model from this plasmid's Addgene catalogue record and pLannotate feature annotations shown in this document.]
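Description:
pRS306:VN is a derivative of pRS306, the yeast integrating shuttle vector, carrying the N-terminal fragment of the yellow fluorescent protein Venus (an Aequorea victoria GFP variant). It is propagated in E. coli at high copy from a ColE1/pUC-type origin with ampicillin selection through the bla gene. An f1 phage origin is also present for single-stranded DNA production. For yeast, the plasmid carries the S. cerevisiae URA3 gene with its own promoter, which complements uracil auxotrophy and can be counterselected with 5-FOA. The feature table shows no yeast replication origin or centromere, consistent with a vector that must integrate into the genome or serve as a template rather than replicate episomally. The catalogue nonetheless lists the vector type as bacterial expression.

The insert was cloned between XhoI and NotI in the pBluescript-type polylinker, flanked by T3 and T7 phage promoters and the remnants of the lac promoter/lacZα region. The annotation tool detects it as a roughly 510 bp partial EGFP-family coding sequence, which fits a truncated Venus. The record gives the fragment as amino acids 1–272, but this is inconsistent with the stated 571 bp insert size and the annotated coding length, both of which point to a fragment of about 170 residues. No yeast promoter or terminator is annotated around the insert, so it does not appear to be a self-contained yeast expression cassette.

An N-terminal Venus half is the standard partner for bimolecular fluorescence complementation, in which fluorescence is restored when two tagged proteins come together. The associated publication concerns Pac1/LIS1-mediated dynein targeting in budding yeast. This suggests use as a source of VN with a URA3 marker for tagging yeast proteins, although the record does not state this purpose explicitly.
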