Features (pLannotate 1.2.2; 19 found; start..end, strand, type, name):
     96..200     +  promoter       AmpR promoter: bla
    201..1061    +  CDS            AmpR: β-lactamase; bla; confers resistance to ampicillin, carbenicillin, and related antibiotics
   1232..1820    +  rep_origin     ori: high-copy-number ColE1/pMB1/pBR322/pUC origin of replication
   2003..2095    +  CDS            lacI (fragment): lac repressor; lacI; The lac repressor binds to the lac operator to inhibit transcription in E. coli. This inhibition can be relieved by adding lactose or isopropyl-β-D-thiogalactopyranoside (IPTG).
   2108..2129    +  protein_bind   CAP binding site: CAP binding activates transcription in the presence of cAMP. E. coli catabolite activator protein
   2144..2174    +  promoter       lac promoter: promoter for the E. coli lac operon
   2182..2198    +  protein_bind   lac operator: The lac repressor binds to the lac operator to inhibit transcription in E. coli. This inhibition can be relieved by adding lactose or isopropyl-β-D-thiogalactopyranoside (IPTG). lac repressor encoded by lacI
   2243..2261    +  promoter       T3 promoter: promoter for bacteriophage T3 RNA polymerase
   2274..2295    -  misc_feature   MCS (fragment): pBluescript multiple cloning site
   2343..2855    +  CDS            (3-F)Tyr-EGFP (fragment): (3-F)Tyr-EGFP is a basic (constitutively fluorescent) green fluorescent protein published in 2004, derived from Aequorea victoria.
   2858..2882    -  misc_feature   MCS (fragment): pBluescript multiple cloning site
   2891..2909    -  promoter       T7 promoter: promoter for bacteriophage T7 RNA polymerase
   2912..3069    +  CDS            lacZα (fragment): LacZα fragment of β-galactosidase; lacZ fragment
   3077..3532    +  rep_origin     f1 ori (sequence partly withheld): f1 bacteriophage origin of replication; arrow indicates direction of (+) strand synthesis
   3533..3582    -  misc_feature   bom (fragment): basis of mobility region from pBR322
   3661..4464    -  CDS            URA3: orotidine-5'-phosphate decarboxylase, required for uracil biosynthesis; S. cerevisiae URA3; yeast auxotrophic marker, counterselectable with 5-fluoroorotic acid (5-FOA)
   4465..4680    -  promoter       URA3 promoter: S. cerevisiae URA3
   4691..4738    -  misc_feature   bom (fragment): basis of mobility region from pBR322
   4840..1       -  CDS            rop (fragment) (across the origin): Rop protein, which maintains plasmids at low copy number; rop
>Addgene plasmid #37555 | pRS306:VN | depositor full sequence | sequence record 47371 | pRS306:VN sequence 4874 bps
GACGAAAGGGCCTCGTGATACGCCTATTTTTATAGGTTAATGTCATGATAATAATGGTTTCTTAGACGTC
AGGTGGCACTTTTCGGGGAAATGTGCGCGGAACCCCTATTTGTTTATTTTTCTAAATACATTCAAATATG
TATCCGCTCATGAGACAATAACCCTGATAAATGCTTCAATAATATTGAAAAAGGAAGAGTATGAGTATTC
AACATTTCCGTGTCGCCCTTATTCCCTTTTTTGCGGCATTTTGCCTTCCTGTTTTTGCTCACCCAGAAAC
GCTGGTGAAAGTAAAAGATGCTGAAGATCAGTTGGGTGCACGAGTGGGTTACATCGAACTGGATCTCAAC
AGCGGTAAGATCCTTGAGAGTTTTCGCCCCGAAGAACGTTTTCCAATGATGAGCACTTTTAAAGTTCTGC
TATGTGGCGCGGTATTATCCCGTATTGACGCCGGGCAAGAGCAACTCGGTCGCCGCATACACTATTCTCA
GAATGACTTGGTTGAGTACTCACCAGTCACAGAAAAGCATCTTACGGATGGCATGACAGTAAGAGAATTA
TGCAGTGCTGCCATAACCATGAGTGATAACACTGCGGCCAACTTACTTCTGACAACGATCGGAGGACCGA
AGGAGCTAACCGCTTTTTTTCACAACATGGGGGATCATGTAACTCGCCTTGATCGTTGGGAACCGGAGCT
GAATGAAGCCATACCAAACGACGAGCGTGACACCACGATGCCTGTAGCAATGGCAACAACGTTGCGCAAA
CTATTAACTGGCGAACTACTTACTCTAGCTTCCCGGCAACAATTAATAGACTGGATGGAGGCGGATAAAG
TTGCAGGACCACTTCTGCGCTCGGCCCTTCCGGCTGGCTGGTTTATTGCTGATAAATCTGGAGCCGGTGA
GCGTGGGTCTCGCGGTATCATTGCAGCACTGGGGCCAGATGGTAAGCCCTCCCGTATCGTAGTTATCTAC
ACGACGGGCAGTCAGGCAACTATGGATGAACGAAATAGACAGATCGCTGAGATAGGTGCCTCACTGATTA
AGCATTGGTAACTGTCAGACCAAGTTTACTCATATATACTTTAGATTGATTTAAAACTTCATTTTTAATT
TAAAAGGATCTAGGTGAAGATCCTTTTTGATAATCTCATGACCAAAATCCCTTAACGTGAGTTTTCGTTC
CACTGAGCGTCAGACCCCGTAGAAAAGATCAAAGGATCTTCTTGAGATCCTTTTTTTCTGCGCGTAATCT
GCTGCTTGCAAACAAAAAAACCACCGCTACCAGCGGTGGTTTGTTTGCCGGATCAAGAGCTACCAACTCT
TTTTCCGAAGGTAACTGGCTTCAGCAGAGCGCAGATACCAAATACTGTCCTTCTAGTGTAGCCGTAGTTA
GGCCACCACTTCAAGAACTCTGTAGCACCGCCTACATACCTCGCTCTGCTAATCCTGTTACCAGTGGCTG
CTGCCAGTGGCGATAAGTCGTGTCTTACCGGGTTGGACTCAAGACGATAGTTACCGGATAAGGCGCAGCG
GTCGGGCTGAACGGGGGGTTCGTGCACACAGCCCAGCTTGGAGCGAACGACCTACACCGAACTGAGATAC
CTACAGCGTGAGCATTGAGAAAGCGCCACGCTTCCCGAAGGGAGAAAGGCGGACAGGTATCCGGTAAGCG
GCAGGGTCGGAACAGGAGAGCGCACGAGGGAGCTTCCAGGGGGGAACGCCTGGTATCTTTATAGTCCTGT
CGGGTTTCGCCACCTCTGACTTGAGCGTCGATTTTTGTGATGCTCGTCAGGGGGGCCGAGCCTATGGAAA
AACGCCAGCAACGCGGCCTTTTTACGGTTCCTGGCCTTTTGCTGGCCTTTTGCTCACATGTTCTTTCCTG
CGTTATCCCCTGATTCTGTGGATAACCGTATTACCGCCTTTGAGTGAGCTGATACCGCTCGCCGCAGCCG
AACGACCGAGCGCAGCGAGTCAGTGAGCGAGGAAGCGGAAGAGCGCCCAATACGCAAACCGCCTCTCCCC
GCGCGTTGGCCGATTCATTAATGCAGCTGGCACGACAGGTTTCCCGACTGGAAAGCGGGCAGTGAGCGCA
ACGCAATTAATGTGAGTTACCTCACTCATTAGGCACCCCAGGCTTTACACTTTATGCTTCCGGCTCCTAT
GTTGTGTGGAATTGTGAGCGGATAACAATTTCACACAGGAAACAGCTATGACCATGATTACGCCAAGCTC
GGAATTAACCCTCACTAAAGGGAACAAAAGCTGGGTACCGGGCCCCCCCTCGAGGCTTGTAAAATTCCAA
ATGAATTAAAAGGTAAAGTTATGAATCATATGTCTAAAGGTGAAGAATTATTCACTGGTGTTGTCCCAAT
TTTGGTTGAATTAGATGGTGATGTTAATGGTCACAAATTTTCTGTCTCCGGTGAAGGTGAAGGTGATGCT
ACTTACGGTAAATTGACCTTAAAATTGATTTGTACTACTGGTAAATTGCCAGTTCCATGGCCAACCTTAG
TCACTACTTTAGGTTATGGTTTGCAATGTTTTGCTAGATACCCAGATCATATGAAACAACATGACTTTTT
CAAGTCTGCCATGCCAGAAGGTTATGTTCAAGAAAGAACTATTTTTTTCAAAGATGACGGTAACTACAAG
ACCAGAGCTGAAGTCAAGTTTGAAGGTGATACCTTAGTTAATAGAATCGAATTAAAAGGTATTGATTTTA
AAGAAGATGGTAACATTTTAGGTCACAAATTGGAATACAACTATAACTCTCACAATGTTTACATCACTGC
TGACAAACAAAAGAATGGTATCAAAGCTAACTTCAAAATTAGACACAACATTGAATAAGCGGCCGCCACC
GCGGTGGAGCTCCAATTCGCCCTATAGTGAGTCGTATTACAATTCACTGGCCGTCGTTTTACAACGTCGT
GACTGGGAAAACCCTGGCGTTACCCAACTTAATCGCCTTGCAGCACATCCCCCCTTCGCCAGCTGGCGTA
ATAGCGAAGAGGCCCGCACCGATCGCCCTTCCCAACAGTTGCGCAGCCTGAATGGCGAATGGCGCG
[124 nt withheld, positions 3077-3200]
C
[91 nt withheld, positions 3202-3292]
A
[49 nt withheld, positions 3294-3342]
CCTTTGACGTTGGAGTCCACGTTCTTT
[37 nt withheld, positions 3370-3406]
ACCCTATCTCGGTCTATTCTTTTGATTTATAAGGGATTTTGCCGATTTCGGCCTATTGGTTAAAAAATGA
GCTGATTTAACAAAAATTTAACGCGAATTTTAACAAAATATTAACGTTTACAATTTCCTGATGCGGTATT
TTCTCCTTACGCATCTGTGCGGTATTTCACACCGCAGGGTAATAACTGATATAATTAAATTGAAGCTCTA
ATTTGTGAGTTTAGTATACATGCATTTACTTATAATACAGTTTTTTAGTTTTGCTGGCCGCATCTTCTCA
AATATGCTTCCCAGCCTGCTTTTCTGTAACGTTCACCCTCTACCTTAGCATCCCTTCCCTTTGCAAATAG
TCCTCTTCCAACAATAATAATGTCAGATCCTGTAGAGACCACATCATCCACGGTTCTATACTGTTGACCC
AATGCGTCTCCCTTGTCATCTAAACCCACACCGGGTGTCATAATCAACCAATCGTAACCTTCATCTCTTC
CACCCATGTCTCTTTGAGCAATAAAGCCGATAACAAAATCTTTGTCGCTCTTCGCAATGTCAACAGTACC
CTTAGTATATTCTCCAGTAGATAGGGAGCCCTTGCATGACAATTCTGCTAACATCAAAAGGCCTCTAGGT
TCCTTTGTTACTTCTTCTGCCGCCTGCTTCAAACCGCTAACAATACCTGGGCCCACCACACCGTGTGCAT
TCGTAATGTCTGCCCATTCTGCTATTCTGTATACACCCGCAGAGTACTGCAATTTGACTGTATTACCAAT
GTCAGCAAATTTTCTGTCTTCGAAGAGTAAAAAATTGTACTTGGCGGATAATGCCTTTAGCGGCTTAACT
GTGCCCTCCATGGAAAAATCAGTCAAGATATCCACATGTGTTTTTAGTAAACAAATTTTGGGACCTAATG
CTTCAACTAACTCCAGTAATTCCTTGGTGGTACGAACATCCAATGAAGCACACAAGTTTGTTTGCTTTTC
GTGCATGATATTAAATAGCTTGGCAGCAACAGGACTAGGATGAGTAGCAGCACGTTCCTTATATGTAGCT
TTCGACATGATTTATCTTCGTTTCCTGCAGGTTTTTGTTCTGTGCAGTTGGGTTAAGAATACTGGGCAAT
TTCATGTTTCTTCAACACTACATATGCGTATATATACCAATCTAAGTCTGTGCTCCTTCCTTCGTTCTTC
CTTCTGTTCGGAGATTACCGAATCAAAAAAATTTCAAAGAAACCGAAATCAAAAAAAAGAATAAAAAAAA
AATGATGAATTGAATTGAAAAGCGTGGTGCACTCTCAGTACAATCTGCTCTGATGCCGCATAGTTAAGCC
AGCCCCGACACCCGCCAACACCCGCTGACGCGCCCTGACGGGCTTGTCTGCTCCCGGCATCCGCTTACAG
ACAAGCTGTGACCGTCTCCGGGAGCTGCATGTGTCAGAGGTTTTCACCGTCATCACCGAAACGCGCGA
