>Addgene plasmid #37555 | pRS306:VN | addgene partial sequence | sequence record 48271 | m13_pUC-fwd
ATATCACCCTTGGGCGAATTGGAGCTCCACCGCGGTGGCGGCCGCTTATTCAATGTTGTGTCTAATTTTG
AAGTTAGCTTTGATACCATTCTTTTGTTTGTCAGCAGTGATGTAAACATTGTGAGAGTTATAGTTGTATT
CCAATTTGTGACCTAAAATGTTACCATCTTCTTTAAAATCAATACCTTTTAATTCGATTCTATTAACTAA
GGTATCACCTTCAAACTTGACTTCAGCTCTGGTCTTGTAGTTACCGTCATCTTTGAAAAAAATAGTTCTT
TCTTGAACATAACCTTCTGGCATGGCAGACTTGAAAAAGTCATGTTGTTTCATATGATCTGGGTATCTAG
CAAAACATTGCAAACCATAACCTAAAGTAGTGACTAAGGTTGGCCATGGAACTGGCAATTTACCAGTAGT
ACAAATCAATTTTAAGGTCAATTTACCGTAAGTAGCATCACCTTCACCTTCACCGGAGACAGAAAATTTG
TGACCATTAACATCACCATCTAATTCAACCAAAATTGGGACAACACCAGTGAATAATTCTTCACCTTTAG
ACATATGATTCATAACTTTACCTTTTAATTCATTTGGAATTTTACAAGCCTCGAGGGGGGGCCCGGTACC
AGCTTTTGTTCCCTTTAGTGAGGGTTAATTTCGAGCTTGGCGTAATCATGGTCATAGCTGTTTCCTGTGT
GAAATTGTTATCCGCTCACAATTCCACACAACATACGAGCCGGAAGCATAAAGTGTAAAGCCTGGGGTGC
CTAATGAGTGAGCTAACTCACATTAATTGCGTTGCGCTCACTGCCCGCTTTCCAGTCGGGAAACCTGTCG
TGCCAGCTGCATTAATGAATCGGCCAACGCGCGGGGAGAGGCGGTTTGCGTATTGGGCGCTCTTCCGCTT
CCTC
