>Addgene plasmid #37555 | pRS306:VN | addgene partial sequence | sequence record 49300 | M13_pUC-rev
CAAGACTGATTACGCCAAGCTCGGAATTAACCCTCACTAAAGGGAACAAAAGCTGGGTACCGGGCCCCCC
CTCGAGGCTTGTAAAATTCCAAATGAATTAAAAGGTAAAGTTATGAATCATATGTCTAAAGGTGAAGAAT
TATTCACTGGTGTTGTCCCAATTTTGGTTGAATTAGATGGTGATGTTAATGGTCACAAATTTTCTGTCTC
CGGTGAAGGTGAAGGTGATGCTACTTACGGTAAATTGACCTTAAAATTGATTTGTACTACTGGTAAATTG
CCAGTTCCATGGCCAACCTTAGTCACTACTTTAGGTTATGGTTTGCAATGTTTTGCTAGATACCCAGATC
ATATGAAACAACATGACTTTTTCAAGTCTGCCATGCCAGAAGGTTATGTTCAAGAAAGAACTATTTTTTT
CAAAGATGACGGTAACTACAAGACCAGAGCTGAAGTCAAGTTTGAAGGTGATACCTTAGTTAATAGAATC
GAATTAAAAGGTATTGATTTTAAAGAAGATGGTAACATTTTAGGTCACAAATTGGAATACAACTATAACT
CTCACAATGTTTACATCACTGCTGACAAACAAAAGAATGGTATCAAAGCTAACTTCAAAATTAGACACAA
CATTGAATAAGCGGCCGCCACCGCGGTGGAGCTCCAATTCGCCCTATAGTGAGTCGTATTACAATTCACT
GGCCGTCGTTTTACAACGTCGTGACTGGGAAAACCCTGGCGTTACCCAACTTAATCGCCTTGCAGCACAT
CCCCCCTTCGCCAGCTGGCGTAATAGCGAAGAGGCCCGCACCGATCGCCCTTCCCAACAGTTGCGCAGCC
TGAATGGCGAATGG
[55 nt withheld, positions 855-909]
